Addgene plasmid #210912: pFBOH-MHL_CSTF1:80-431
Purpose: Insect expression of human CSTF1 fragment G80 to D431. N-terminal 6X His tag with TEV cleavage.
Depositing lab: Cheryl Arrowsmith. Depositing organization: University of Toronto. Publication: A Target Class Ligandability Evaluation of WD40 Repeat-Containing Proteins. Ackloo S, Li F, Szewczyk M, Seitova A, Loppnau P, Zeng H, Xu J, Ahmad S, Arnautova YA, Baghaie AJ, Beldar S, Bolotokova A, Centrella PA, Chau I, Clark MA, Cuozzo JW, Dehghani-Tafti S, Disch JS, Dong A, Dumas A, Feng JA, Ghiabi P, Gibson E, Gilmer J, Goldman B, Green SR, Guie MA, Guilinger JP, Harms N, Herasymenko O, Houliston S, Hutchinson A, Kearnes S, Keefe AD, Kimani SW, Kramer T, Kutera M, Kwak HA, Lento C, Li Y, Liu J, Loup J, Machado RAC, Mulhern CJ, Perveen S, Righetto GL, Riley P, Shrestha S, Sigel EA, Silva M, Sintchak MD, Slakman BL, Taylor RD, Thompson J, Torng W, Underkoffler C, von Rechenberg M, Walsh RT, Watson I, Wilson DJ, Wolf E, Yadav M, Yazdi AK, Zhang J, Zhang Y, Santhakumar V, Edwards AM, Barsyte-Lovejoy D, Schapira M, Brown PJ, Halabelian L, Arrowsmith CH. J Med Chem. 2025 Jan 23;68(2):1092-1112. doi: 10.1021/acs.jmedchem.4c02010. Epub 2024 Nov 4. PubMed 39495097.
Backbone
  Vector backbone: pFBOH-MHL
  Backbone manufacturer: pFASTBac1 Modified
  Vector type: Insect Expression
  Selectable markers: Gentamicin
Growth in bacteria
  Bacterial resistance: Ampicillin, 100 μg/mL
  Growth temperature: 37°C
  Growth strain: DH5alpha
  Copy number: High Copy
Gene/Insert
  Gene/Insert name: CSTF1:G80-D431
  Species: H. sapiens (human)
  Insert size (bp): 1056
  Mutation: wild type
  Entrez Gene: CSTF1 (a.k.a. CstF-50, CstFp50)
  Promoter: Polyhedrin
  Tag / fusion protein: MHHHHHHSSGRENLYFQG (N terminal on insert)
  Cloning method: Ligation Independent Cloning
  Sequencing primers: 5′ tattccggattattcataccg; 3′ ctctacaaatgtggtatggc
Resource information
  A portion of this plasmid was derived from a plasmid made by: Mammalian Gene Collection (BC001011.2)
Terms and licenses: Academic/Nonprofit Terms; Industry Terms: Not Available to Industry
Depositor comments: 5' Cloning Site: BseRI (destroyed), 3' Cloning Site: BseRI (destroyed).
How to cite: pFBOH-MHL_CSTF1:80-431 was a gift from Cheryl Arrowsmith (Addgene plasmid # 210912 ; http://n2t.net/addgene:210912 ; RRID:Addgene_210912)
