[The description below was written by a language model from this plasmid's Addgene catalogue record and pLannotate feature annotations shown in this document.]
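Description:
pFBOH-MHL_CSTF1:80-431 is a 5.8 kb baculovirus transfer (donor) plasmid for insect-cell expression, built on pFBOH-MHL, a modified pFastBac1 backbone. It is maintained in E. coli through a high-copy ColE1/pUC-type origin with ampicillin resistance (bla under its own promoter), and it also carries an f1 phage origin. The expression cassette and a gentamicin acetyltransferase gene driven by the class 1 integron Pc promoter lie between the Tn7R and Tn7L ends of a mini-Tn7 element. In pFastBac-type systems this arrangement allows site-specific transposition of the whole segment into a baculovirus shuttle genome (bacmid) in E. coli, with gentamicin used to select the transposed product. The recombinant bacmid is then used to generate virus that infects insect cells.

The payload is a 1056 bp wild-type fragment of human CSTF1 (CstF-50), encoding residues G80 to D431, derived from a Mammalian Gene Collection clone and inserted by ligation-independent cloning at BseRI sites that were destroyed in the process. CSTF1 is a subunit of the cleavage stimulation factor involved in 3'-end cleavage and polyadenylation of pre-mRNAs. Transcription is driven by the strong, very late polyhedrin promoter of Autographa californica nucleopolyhedrovirus and terminated by an SV40 polyadenylation signal. The short large T antigen hit upstream of that signal is probably just part of this SV40 segment. The protein carries an N-terminal 6xHis tag followed by a TEV protease site, which the annotation picks up as a partial match to a composite tag. This permits metal-affinity purification and subsequent tag removal. The associated publication concerns ligandability assessment of WD40 repeat proteins, consistent with use of this construct to produce recombinant protein for such studies.
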