Features (pLannotate 1.2.2; 16 found; start..end, strand, type, name):
      7..23      +  CDS            lacZα (fragment): LacZα fragment of β-galactosidase; lacZ fragment
     28..482     +  rep_origin     f1 ori (sequence partly withheld): f1 bacteriophage origin of replication; arrow indicates direction of (+) strand synthesis
    508..612     +  promoter       AmpR promoter: bla
    613..1473    +  CDS            AmpR: β-lactamase; bla; confers resistance to ampicillin, carbenicillin, and related antibiotics
   1644..2232    +  rep_origin     ori: high-copy-number ColE1/pMB1/pBR322/pUC origin of replication
   2418..2469    -  misc_feature   bom (fragment): basis of mobility region from pBR322
   2537..2761    -  mobile_element Tn7R: mini-Tn7 element (right end of the Tn7 transposon) Tn7
   2828..3361    -  CDS            GmR: gentamycin acetyltransferase; aacC1; confers resistance to gentamycin
   3531..3559    -  promoter       Pc promoter: intI1 (promoter lies within the coding sequence); class 1 integron promoter
   3537..3884    -  CDS            YPR2_ECOLX (fragment): Protein predicted: Swiss-Prot protein existence level 4. From Escherichia coli.
   3911..4002    +  promoter       polyhedrin promoter: polh from Autographa californica; promoter for the baculovirus polyhedrin gene
   4059..4077    +  CDS            capTEV™ (fragment): composite tag for in vivo biotinylation, TEV protease cleavage, and 6xHis tagging
   4112..5167    +  CDS            CSTF1 (fragment): CSTF1_HUMAN - Experimental evidence at protein level: Swiss-Prot protein existence level 1. One of the multiple factors required for polyadenylation and 3'-end cleavage of mammalian pre-mRNAs (PubMed:10669729). May be responsible for the interaction of CSTF with other factors to form a stable complex on the pre-mRNA (PubMed:10669729). From Homo sapiens (Human).
   5199..5282    +  CDS            large T antigen (fragment): large T antigen from SV40 (simian virus 40)
   5305..5439    +  polyA_signal   SV40 poly(A) signal: SV40 polyadenylation signal
   5468..5633    -  mobile_element Tn7L: mini-Tn7 element (left end of the Tn7 transposon) Tn7
>Addgene plasmid #210912 | pFBOH-MHL_CSTF1:80-431 | addgene full sequence | sequence record 426149 | Addgene NGS Result
TTATTTGCAGCCTGAATGGCGAATGGG
[124 nt withheld, positions 28-151]
C
[91 nt withheld, positions 153-243]
A
[49 nt withheld, positions 245-293]
CCTTTGACGTTGGAGTCCACGTTCTT
[37 nt withheld, positions 320-356]
ACCCTATCTCGGTCTATTCTTTTGATTTATAAGGGATTTTGCCGATTTCGGCCTATTGGTTAAAAAATGA
GCTGATTTAACAAAAATTTAACGCGAATTTTAACAAAATATTAACGCTTACAATTTAGGTGGCACTTTTC
GGGGAAATGTGCGCGGAACCCCTATTTGTTTATTTTTCTAAATACATTCAAATATGTATCCGCTCATGAG
ACAATAACCCTGATAAATGCTTCAATAATATTGAAAAAGGAAGAGTATGAGTATTCAACATTTCCGTGTC
GCCCTTATTCCCTTTTTTGCGGCATTTTGCCTTCCTGTTTTTGCTCACCCAGAAACGCTGGTGAAAGTAA
AAGATGCTGAAGATCAGTTGGGTGCACGAGTGGGTTACATCGAACTGGATCTCAACAGCGGTAAGATCCT
TGAGAGTTTTCGCCCCGAAGAACGTTTTCCAATGATGAGCACTTTTAAAGTTCTGCTATGTGGCGCGGTA
TTATCCCGTATTGACGCCGGGCAAGAGCAACTCGGTCGCCGCATACACTATTCTCAGAATGACTTGGTTG
AGTACTCACCAGTCACAGAAAAGCATCTTACGGATGGCATGACAGTAAGAGAATTATGCAGTGCTGCCAT
AACCATGAGTGATAACACTGCGGCCAACTTACTTCTGACAACGATCGGAGGACCGAAGGAGCTAACCGCT
TTTTTGCACAACATGGGGGATCATGTAACTCGCCTTGATCGTTGGGAACCGGAGCTGAATGAAGCCATAC
CAAACGACGAGCGTGACACCACGATGCCTGTAGCAATGGCAACAACGTTGCGCAAACTATTAACTGGCGA
ACTACTTACTCTAGCTTCCCGGCAACAATTAATAGACTGGATGGAGGCGGATAAAGTTGCAGGACCACTT
CTGCGCTCGGCCCTTCCGGCTGGCTGGTTTATTGCTGATAAATCTGGAGCCGGTGAGCGTGGGTCTCGCG
GTATCATTGCAGCACTGGGGCCAGATGGTAAGCCCTCCCGTATCGTAGTTATCTACACGACGGGGAGTCA
GGCAACTATGGATGAACGAAATAGACAGATCGCTGAGATAGGTGCCTCACTGATTAAGCATTGGTAACTG
TCAGACCAAGTTTACTCATATATACTTTAGATTGATTTAAAACTTCATTTTTAATTTAAAAGGATCTAGG
TGAAGATCCTTTTTGATAATCTCATGACCAAAATCCCTTAACGTGAGTTTTCGTTCCACTGAGCGTCAGA
CCCCGTAGAAAAGATCAAAGGATCTTCTTGAGATCCTTTTTTTCTGCGCGTAATCTGCTGCTTGCAAACA
AAAAAACCACCGCTACCAGCGGTGGTTTGTTTGCCGGATCAAGAGCTACCAACTCTTTTTCCGAAGGTAA
CTGGCTTCAGCAGAGCGCAGATACCAAATACTGTTCTTCTAGTGTAGCCGTAGTTAGGCCACCACTTCAA
GAACTCTGTAGCACCGCCTACATACCTCGCTCTGCTAATCCTGTTACCAGTGGCTGCTGCCAGTGGCGAT
AAGTCGTGTCTTACCGGGTTGGACTCAAGACGATAGTTACCGGATAAGGCGCAGCGGTCGGGCTGAACGG
GGGGTTCGTGCACACAGCCCAGCTTGGAGCGAACGACCTACACCGAACTGAGATACCTACAGCGTGAGCT
ATGAGAAAGCGCCACGCTTCCCGAAGGGAGAAAGGCGGACAGGTATCCGGTAAGCGGCAGGGTCGGAACA
GGAGAGCGCACGAGGGAGCTTCCAGGGGGAAACGCCTGGTATCTTTATAGTCCTGTCGGGTTTCGCCACC
TCTGACTTGAGCGTCGATTTTTGTGATGCTCGTCAGGGGGGCGGAGCCTATGGAAAAACGCCAGCAACGC
GGCCTTTTTACGGTTCCTGGCCTTTTGCTGGCCTTTTGCTCACATGTTCTTTCCTGCGTTATCCCCTGAT
TCTGTGGATAACCGTATTACCGCCTTTGAGTGAGCTGATACCGCTCGCCGCAGCCGAACGACCGAGCGCA
GCGAGTCAGTGAGCGAGGAAGCGGAAGAGCGCCTGATGCGGTATTTTCTCCTTACGCATCTGTGCGGTAT
TTCACACCGCATAGACCAGCCGCGTAACCTGGCAAAATCGGTTACGGTTGAGTAATAAATGGATGCCCTG
CGTAAGCGGGTGTGGGCGGACAATAAAGTCTTAAACTGAACAAAATAGATCTAAACTATGACAATAAAGT
CTTAAACTAGACAGAATAGTTGTAAACTGAAATCAGTCCAGTTATGCTGTGAAAAAGCATACTGGACTTT
TGTTATGGCTAAAGCAAACTCTTCATTTTCTGAAGTGCAAATTGCCCGTCGTATTAAAGAGGGGCGTGGC
CAAGGGCATGGTAAAGACTATATTCGCGGCGTTGTGACAATTTACCGAACAACTCCGCGGCCGGGAAGCC
GATCTCGGCTTGAACGAATTGTTAGGTGGCGGTACTTGGGTCGATATCAAAGTGCATCACTTCTTCCCGT
ATGCCCAACTTTGTATAGAGAGCCACTGCGGGATCGTCACCGTAATCTGCTTGCACGTAGATCACATAAG
CACCAAGCGCGTTGGCCTCATGCTTGAGCAGATTGATGAGCGCGGTGGCAATGCCCTGCCTCCGGTGCTC
GCCGGAGACTGCGAGATCATAGATATAGATCTCACTACGCGGCTGCTCAAACTTGGGCAGAACGTAAGCC
GCGAGAGCGCCAACAACCGCTTCTTGGTCGAAGGCAGCAAGCGCGATGAATGTCTTACTACGGAGCAAGT
TCCCGAGGTAATCGGAGTCCGGCTGATGTTGGGAGTAGGTGGCTACGTCTCCGAACTCACGACCGAAAAG
ATCAAGAGCAGCCCGCATGGATTTGACTTGGTCAGGGCCGAGCCTACATGTGCGAATGATGCCCATACTT
GAGCCACCTAACTTTGTTTTAGGGCGACTGCCCTGCTGCGTAACATCGTTGCTGCTCCATAACATCAAAC
ATCGACCCACGGCGTAACGCGCTTGCTGCTTGGATGCCCGAGGCATAGACTGTACAAAAAAACAGTCATA
ACAAGCCATGAAAACCGCCACTGCGCCGTTACCACCGCTGCGTTCGGTCAAGGTTCTGGACCAGTTGCGT
GAGCGCATACGCTACTTGCATTACAGTTTACGAACCGAACAGGCTTATGTCAACTGGGTTCGTGCCTTCA
TCCGTTTCCACGGTGTGCGTCACCCGGCAACCTTGGGCAGCAGCGAAGTCGAGGCATTTCTGTCCTGGCT
GGCGAACGAGCGCAAGGTTTCGGTCTCCACGCATCGTCAGGCATTGGCGGCCTTGCTGTTCTTCTACGGC
AAGGTGCTGTGCACGGATCTGCCCTGGCTTCAGGAGATCGGAAGACCTCGGCCGTCGCGGCGCTTGCCGG
TGGTGCTGACCCCGGATGAAGTGGTTCGCATCCTCGGTTTTCTGGAAGGCGAGCATCGTTTGTTCGCCCA
GGACTCTAGCTATAGTTCTAGTGGTTGGCTACGTATACTCCGGAATATTAATAGATCATGGAGATAATTA
AAATGATAACCATCTCGCAAATAAATAAGTATTTTACTGTTTTCGTAACAGTTTTGTAATAAAAAAACCT
ATAAATATTCCGGATTATTCATACCGTCCCACCATCGGGCGCGGATCTCGGTCCGAAAACCATGCATCAT
CATCATCATCACAGCAGCGGCAGAGAAAACTTGTATTTCCAGGGCGGGATTGACCTGGAATTTGATGCAG
ATGTTCAGACTATGTCCCCAGAGGCTTCTGAGTACGAAACATGCTATGTCACATCACATAAAGGACCATG
CCGTGTAGCTACCTATAGTAGAGATGGACAGTTAATAGCTACTGGGTCTGCTGATGCTTCGATAAAGATA
CTTGACACAGAGAGGATGTTGGCCAAAAGTGCCATGCCAATAGAGGTCATGATGAATGAGACCGCACAAC
AAAATATGGAAAACCACCCAGTGATTCGAACTCTTTATGACCATGTGGATGAAGTCACGTGCCTTGCTTT
CCACCCAACAGAACAGATCCTGGCTTCTGGTTCAAGGGATTATACTCTTAAATTATTTGATTATTCCAAA
CCATCAGCAAAAAGAGCCTTCAAATACATTCAGGAAGCTGAAATGTTACGTTCCATCTCTTTTCATCCTT
CTGGAGACTTTATACTTGTCGGAACTCAGCATCCTACTCTTCGCCTTTATGATATCAACACCTTTCAATG
TTTTGTCTCTTGCAATCCTCAAGATCAACACACCGATGCTATATGTTCCGTTAATTACAATTCTAGTGCC
AATATGTACGTAACTGGAAGCAAGGACGGCTGCATCAAATTATGGGATGGTGTTTCAAATCGATGCATCA
CAACTTTTGAGAAAGCACATGACGGTGCTGAAGTTTGTTCTGCCATTTTTTCCAAAAATTCTAAATACAT
TCTCTCAAGTGGAAAAGACTCTGTAGCTAAACTTTGGGAAATATCAACGGGACGAACACTGGTCAGATAC
ACGGGCGCGGGTTTAAGTGGACGCCAGGTGCACCGGACACAGGCTGTGTTTAACCACACCGAGGACTATG
TGTTGCTGCCCGACGAGAGGACGATCAGTCTTTGCTGCTGGGACTCGAGGACAGCCGAGCGGAGAAACCT
GCTGTCGTTGGGGCACAACAATATTGTACGCTGCATAGTGCACTCCCCCACCAACCCCGGGTTCATGACG
TGCAGCGATGACTTCAGAGCGCGGTTTTGGTACCGGAGATCGACCACTGACTGATGACGAAGCTTGTCGA
GAAGTACTAGAGGATCATAATCAGCCATACCACATTTGTAGAGGTTTTACTTGCTTTAAAAAACCTCCCA
CACCTCCCCCTGAACCTGAAACATAAAATGAATGCAATTGTTGTTGTTAACTTGTTTATTGCAGCTTATA
ATGGTTACAAATAAAGCAATAGCATCACAAATTTCACAAATAAAGCATTTTTTTCACTGCATTCTAGTTG
TGGTTTGTCCAAACTCATCAATGTATCTTATCATGTCTGGATCTGATCACTGATATCGCCTAGGAGATCC
GAACCAGATAAGTGAAATCTAGTTCCAAACTATTTTGTCATTTTTAATTTTCGTATTAGCTTACGACGCT
ACACCCAGTTCCCATCTATTTTGTCACTCTTCCCTAAATAATCCTTAAAAACTCCATTTCCACCCCTCCC
AGTTCCCAACTATTTTGTCCGCCCACAGCGGGGCATTTTTCTTCCTGTTATGTTTTTAATCAAACATCCT
GCCAACTCCATGTGACAAACCGTCATCTTCGGCTACTTTTTCTCTGTCACAGAATGAAAATTTTTCTGTC
ATCTCTTCGTTATTAATGTTTGTAATTGACTGAATATCAACGC
