>Addgene plasmid #210912 | pFBOH-MHL_CSTF1:80-431 | depositor partial sequence | sequence record 411304 | Insert sequence
GGGATTGACCTGGAATTTGATGCAGATGTTCAGACTATGTCCCCAGAGGCTTCTGAGTACGAAACATGCT
ATGTCACATCACATAAAGGACCATGCCGTGTAGCTACCTATAGTAGAGATGGACAGTTAATAGCTACTGG
GTCTGCTGATGCTTCGATAAAGATACTTGACACAGAGAGGATGTTGGCCAAAAGTGCCATGCCAATAGAG
GTCATGATGAATGAGACCGCACAACAAAATATGGAAAACCACCCAGTGATTCGAACTCTTTATGACCATG
TGGATGAAGTCACGTGCCTTGCTTTCCACCCAACAGAACAGATCCTGGCTTCTGGTTCAAGGGATTATAC
TCTTAAATTATTTGATTATTCCAAACCATCAGCAAAAAGAGCCTTCAAATACATTCAGGAAGCTGAAATG
TTACGTTCCATCTCTTTTCATCCTTCTGGAGACTTTATACTTGTCGGAACTCAGCATCCTACTCTTCGCC
TTTATGATATCAACACCTTTCAATGTTTTGTCTCTTGCAATCCTCAAGATCAACACACCGATGCTATATG
TTCCGTTAATTACAATTCTAGTGCCAATATGTACGTAACTGGAAGCAAGGACGGCTGCATCAAATTATGG
GATGGTGTTTCAAATCGATGCATCACAACTTTTGAGAAAGCACATGACGGTGCTGAAGTTTGTTCTGCCA
TTTTTTCCAAAAATTCTAAATACATTCTCTCAAGTGGAAAAGACTCTGTAGCTAAACTTTGGGAAATATC
AACGGGACGAACACTGGTCAGATACACGGGCGCGGGTTTAAGTGGACGCCAGGTGCACCGGACACAGGCT
GTGTTTAACCACACCGAGGACTATGTGTTGCTGCCCGACGAGAGGACGATCAGTCTTTGCTGCTGGGACT
CGAGGACAGCCGAGCGGAGAAACCTGCTGTCGTTGGGGCACAACAATATTGTACGCTGCATAGTGCACTC
CCCCACCAACCCCGGGTTCATGACGTGCAGCGATGACTTCAGAGCGCGGTTTTGGTACCGGAGATCGACC
ACTGAC
